>Addgene plasmid #121825 | IF405: pMAGIC (R4-R3) NLS-Sa dCas9-NLS-p300core | addgene full sequence | sequence record 237377 | Addgene NGS Result
CTTTCCTGCGTTATCCCCTGATTCTGTGGATAACCGTATTACCGCCTTTGAGTGAGCTGATACCGCTCGC
CGCAGCCGAACGACCGAGCGCAGCGAGTCAGTGAGCGAGGAAGCGGAAGAGCGCCCAATACGCAAACCGC
CTCTCCCCGCGCGTTGGCCGATTCATTAATGCAGCTGGCACGACAGGTTTCCCGACTGGAAAGCGGGCAG
TGAGCGCAACGCAATTAATACGCGTACCGCTAGCCAGGAAGAGTTTGTAGAAACGCAAAAAGGCCATCCG
TCAGGATGGCCTTCTGCTTAGTTTGATGCCTGGCAGTTTATGGCGGGCGTCCTGCCCGCCACCCTCCGGG
CCGTTGCTTCACAACGTTCAAATCCGCTCCCGGCGGATTTGTCCTACTCAGGAGAGCGTTCACCGACAAA
CAACAGATAAAACGAAAGGCCCAGTCTTCCGACTGAGCCTTTCGTTTTATTTGATGCCTGGCAGTTCCCT
ACTCTCGCGTTAACGCTAGCATGGATGTTTTCCCAGTCACGACGTTGTAAAACGACGGCCAGTCTTAAGC
TCGGGCCCCTACAGGTCACTAATACCATCTAAGTAGTTGATTCATAGTGACTGGATATGTTGTGTTTTAC
AGTATTATGTAGTCTGTTTTTTATGCAAAATCTAATTTAATATATTGATATTTATATCATTTTACGTTTC
TCGTTCAACTTTTCTATACAAAGTTGCCACCATGGCCCCAAAGAAGAAGCGGAAGGTCGGTATCCACGGA
GTCCCAGCAGCCAAGCGGAACTACATCCTGGGCCTGGCCATCGGCATCACCAGCGTGGGCTACGGCATCA
TCGACTACGAGACACGGGACGTGATCGATGCCGGCGTGCGGCTGTTCAAAGAGGCCAACGTGGAAAACAA
CGAGGGCAGGCGGAGCAAGAGAGGCGCCAGAAGGCTGAAGCGGCGGAGGCGGCATAGAATCCAGAGAGTG
AAGAAGCTGCTGTTCGACTACAACCTGCTGACCGACCACAGCGAGCTGAGCGGCATCAACCCCTACGAGG
CCAGAGTGAAGGGCCTGAGCCAGAAGCTGAGCGAGGAAGAGTTCTCTGCCGCCCTGCTGCACCTGGCCAA
GAGAAGAGGCGTGCACAACGTGAACGAGGTGGAAGAGGACACCGGCAACGAGCTGTCCACCAAAGAGCAG
ATCAGCCGGAACAGCAAGGCCCTGGAAGAGAAATACGTGGCCGAACTGCAGCTGGAACGGCTGAAGAAAG
ACGGCGAAGTGCGGGGCAGCATCAACAGATTCAAGACCAGCGACTACGTGAAAGAAGCCAAACAGCTGCT
GAAGGTGCAGAAGGCCTACCACCAGCTGGACCAGAGCTTCATCGACACCTACATCGACCTGCTGGAAACC
CGGCGGACCTACTATGAGGGACCTGGCGAGGGCAGCCCCTTCGGCTGGAAGGACATCAAAGAATGGTACG
AGATGCTGATGGGCCACTGCACCTACTTCCCCGAGGAACTGCGGAGCGTGAAGTACGCCTACAACGCCGA
CCTGTACAACGCCCTGAACGACCTGAACAATCTCGTGATCACCAGGGACGAGAACGAGAAGCTGGAATAT
TACGAGAAGTTCCAGATCATCGAGAACGTGTTCAAGCAGAAGAAGAAGCCCACCCTGAAGCAGATCGCCA
AAGAAATCCTCGTGAACGAAGAGGATATTAAGGGCTACAGAGTGACCAGCACCGGCAAGCCCGAGTTCAC
CAACCTGAAGGTGTACCACGACATCAAGGACATTACCGCCCGGAAAGAGATTATTGAGAACGCCGAGCTG
CTGGATCAGATTGCCAAGATCCTGACCATCTACCAGAGCAGCGAGGACATCCAGGAAGAACTGACCAATC
TGAACTCCGAGCTGACCCAGGAAGAGATCGAGCAGATCTCTAATCTGAAGGGCTATACCGGCACCCACAA
CCTGAGCCTGAAGGCCATCAACCTGATCCTGGACGAGCTGTGGCACACCAACGACAACCAGATCGCTATC
TTCAACCGGCTGAAGCTGGTGCCCAAGAAGGTGGACCTGTCCCAGCAGAAAGAGATCCCCACCACCCTGG
TGGACGACTTCATCCTGAGCCCCGTCGTGAAGAGAAGCTTCATCCAGAGCATCAAAGTGATCAACGCCAT
CATCAAGAAGTACGGCCTGCCCAACGACATCATTATCGAGCTGGCCCGCGAGAAGAACTCCAAGGACGCC
CAGAAAATGATCAACGAGATGCAGAAGCGGAACCGGCAGACCAACGAGCGGATCGAGGAAATCATCCGGA
CCACCGGCAAAGAGAACGCCAAGTACCTGATCGAGAAGATCAAGCTGCACGACATGCAGGAAGGCAAGTG
CCTGTACAGCCTGGAAGCCATCCCTCTGGAAGATCTGCTGAACAACCCCTTCAACTATGAGGTGGACCAC
ATCATCCCCAGAAGCGTGTCCTTCGACAACAGCTTCAACAACAAGGTGCTCGTGAAGCAGGAAGAAGCCA
GCAAGAAGGGCAACCGGACCCCATTCCAGTACCTGAGCAGCAGCGACAGCAAGATCAGCTACGAAACCTT
CAAGAAGCACATCCTGAATCTGGCCAAGGGCAAGGGCAGAATCAGCAAGACCAAGAAAGAGTATCTGCTG
GAAGAACGGGACATCAACAGGTTCTCCGTGCAGAAAGACTTCATCAACCGGAACCTGGTGGATACCAGAT
ACGCCACCAGAGGCCTGATGAACCTGCTGCGGAGCTACTTCAGAGTGAACAACCTGGACGTGAAAGTGAA
GTCCATCAATGGCGGCTTCACCAGCTTTCTGCGGCGGAAGTGGAAGTTTAAGAAAGAGCGGAACAAGGGG
TACAAGCACCACGCCGAGGACGCCCTGATCATTGCCAACGCCGATTTCATCTTCAAAGAGTGGAAGAAAC
TGGACAAGGCCAAAAAAGTGATGGAAAACCAGATGTTCGAGGAAAAGCAGGCCGAGAGCATGCCCGAGAT
CGAAACCGAGCAGGAGTACAAAGAGATCTTCATCACCCCCCACCAGATCAAGCACATTAAGGACTTCAAG
GACTACAAGTACAGCCACCGGGTGGACAAGAAGCCTAATAGAGAGCTGATTAACGACACCCTGTACTCCA
CCCGGAAGGACGACAAGGGCAACACCCTGATCGTGAACAATCTGAACGGCCTGTACGACAAGGACAATGA
CAAGCTGAAAAAGCTGATCAACAAGAGCCCCGAAAAGCTGCTGATGTACCACCACGACCCCCAGACCTAC
CAGAAACTGAAGCTGATTATGGAACAGTACGGCGACGAGAAGAATCCCCTGTACAAGTACTACGAGGAAA
CCGGGAACTACCTGACCAAGTACTCCAAAAAGGACAACGGCCCCGTGATCAAGAAGATTAAGTATTACGG
CAACAAACTGAACGCCCATCTGGACATCACCGACGACTACCCCAACAGCAGAAACAAGGTCGTGAAGCTG
TCCCTGAAGCCCTACAGATTCGACGTGTACCTGGACAATGGCGTGTACAAGTTCGTGACCGTGAAGAATC
TGGATGTGATCAAAAAAGAAAACTACTACGAAGTGAATAGCAAGTGCTATGAGGAAGCTAAGAAGCTGAA
GAAGATCAGCAACCAGGCCGAGTTTATCGCCTCCTTCTACAACAACGATCTGATCAAGATCAACGGCGAG
CTGTATAGAGTGATCGGCGTGAACAACGACCTGCTGAACCGGATCGAAGTGAACATGATCGACATCACCT
ACCGCGAGTACCTGGAAAACATGAACGACAAGAGGCCCCCCAGGATCATTAAGACAATCGCCTCCAAGAC
CCAGAGCATTAAGAAGTACAGCACAGACATTCTGGGCAACCTGTATGAAGTGAAATCTAAGAAGCACCCT
CAGATCATCAAAAAGGGCAAAAGGCCGGCGGCCACGAAAAAGGCCGGCCAGGCAAAAAAGAAAAAGGGAG
GCGGGAGCATTTTCAAACCAGAAGAACTACGACAGGCACTGATGCCAACTTTGGAGGCACTTTACCGTCA
GGATCCAGAATCCCTTCCCTTTCGTCAACCTGTGGACCCTCAGCTTTTAGGAATCCCTGATTACTTTGAT
ATTGTGAAGAGCCCCATGGATCTTTCTACCATTAAGAGGAAGTTAGACACTGGACAGTATCAGGAGCCCT
GGCAGTATGTCGATGATATTTGGCTTATGTTCAATAATGCCTGGTTATATAACCGGAAAACATCACGGGT
ATACAAATACTGCTCCAAGCTCTCTGAGGTCTTTGAACAAGAAATTGACCCAGTGATGCAAAGCCTTGGA
TACTGTTGTGGCAGAAAGTTGGAGTTCTCTCCACAGACACTGTGTTGCTACGGCAAACAGTTGTGCACAA
TACCTCGTGATGCCACTTATTACAGTTACCAGAACAGGTATCATTTCTGTGAGAAGTGTTTCAATGAGAT
CCAAGGGGAGAGCGTTTCTTTGGGGGATGACCCTTCCCAGCCTCAAACTACAATAAATAAAGAACAATTT
TCCAAGAGAAAAAATGACACACTGGATCCTGAACTGTTTGTTGAATGTACAGAGTGCGGAAGAAAGATGC
ATCAGATCTGTGTCCTTCACCATGAGATCATCTGGCCTGCTGGATTCGTCTGTGATGGCTGTTTAAAGAA
AAGTGCACGAACTAGGAAAGAAAATAAGTTTTCTGCTAAAAGGTTGCCATCTACCAGACTTGGCACCTTT
CTAGAGAATCGTGTGAATGACTTTCTGAGGCGACAGAATCACCCTGAGTCAGGAGAGGTCACTGTTAGAG
TAGTTCATGCTTCTGACAAAACCGTGGAAGTAAAACCAGGCATGAAAGCAAGGTTTGTGGACAGTGGAGA
GATGGCAGAATCCTTTCCATACCGAACCAAAGCCCTCTTTGCCTTTGAAGAAATTGATGGTGTTGACCTG
TGCTTCTTTGGCATGCATGTTCAAGAGTATGGCTCTGACTGCCCTCCACCCAACCAGAGGAGAGTATACA
TATCTTACCTCGATAGTGTTCATTTCTTCCGTCCTAAATGCTTGAGGACTGCAGTCTATCATGAAATCCT
AATTGGATATTTAGAATATGTCAAGAAATTAGGTTACACAACAGGGCATATTTGGGCATGTCCACCAAGT
GAGGGAGATGATTATATCTTCCATTGCCATCCTCCTGACCAGAAGATACCCAAGCCCAAGCGACTGCAGG
AATGGTACAAAAAAATGCTTGACAAGGCTGTATCAGAGCGTATTGTCCATGACTACAAGGATATTTTTAA
ACAAGCTACTGAAGATAGATTAACAAGTGCAAAGGAATTGCCTTATTTCGAGGGTGATTTCTGGCCCAAT
GTTCTGGAAGAAAGCATTAAGGAACTGGAACAGGAGGAAGAAGAGAGAAAACGAGAGGAAAACACCAGCA
ATGAAAGCACAGATGTGACCAAGGGAGACAGCAAAAATGCTAAAAAGAAGAATAATAAGAAAACCAGCAA
AAATAAGAGCAGCCTGAGTAGGGGCAACAAGAAGAAACCCGGGATGCCCAATGTATCTAACGACCTCTCA
CAGAAACTATATGCCACCATGGAGAAGCATAAAGAGGTCTTCTTTGTGATCCGCCTCATTGCTGGCCCTG
CTGCCAACTCCCTGCCTCCCATTGTTGATCCTGATCCTCTCATCCCCTGCGATCTGATGGATGGTCGGGA
TGCGTTTCTCACGCTGGCAAGGGACAAGCACCTGGAGTTCTCTTCACTCCGAAGAGCCCAGTGGTCCACC
ATGTGCATGCTGGTGGAGCTGCACACGCAGAGCCAGGACGGCGCAACTTTGTATAATAAAGTTGAACGAG
AAACGTAAAATGATATAAATATCAATATATTAAATTAGATTTTGCATAAAAAACAGACTACATAATACTG
TAAAACACAACATATCCAGTCACTATGAATCAACTACTTAGATGGTATTAGTGACCTGTACTGCAGGGCG
GCCGCGATATCCCCTATAGTGAGTCGTATTACATGGTCATAGCTGTTTCCTGGCAGCTCTGGCCCGTGTC
TCAAAATCTCTGATGTTACATTGCACAAGATAAAAATATATCATCATGAACAATAAAACTGTCTGCTTAC
ATAAACAGTAATACAAGGGGTGTTATGAGCCATATTCAACGGGAAACGTCGAGGCCGCGATTAAATTCCA
ACATGGATGCTGATTTATATGGGTATAAATGGGCTCGCGATAATGTCGGGCAATCAGGTGCGACAATCTA
TCGCTTGTATGGGAAGCCCGATGCGCCAGAGTTGTTTCTGAAACATGGCAAAGGTAGCGTTGCCAATGAT
GTTACAGATGAGATGGTCAGACTAAACTGGCTGACGGAATTTATGCCTCTTCCGACCATCAAGCATTTTA
TCCGTACTCCTGATGATGCATGGTTACTCACCACTGCGATCCCCGGAAAAACAGCATTCCAGGTATTAGA
AGAATATCCTGATTCAGGTGAAAATATTGTTGATGCGCTGGCAGTGTTCCTGCGCCGGTTGCATTCGATT
CCTGTTTGTAATTGTCCTTTTAACAGCGATCGCGTATTTCGTCTCGCTCAGGCGCAATCACGAATGAATA
ACGGTTTGGTTGATGCGAGTGATTTTGATGACGAGCGTAATGGCTGGCCTGTTGAACAAGTCTGGAAAGA
AATGCATAAACTTTTGCCATTCTCACCGGATTCAGTCGTCACTCATGGTGATTTCTCACTTGATAACCTT
ATTTTTGACGAGGGGAAATTAATAGGTTGTATTGATGTTGGACGAGTCGGAATCGCAGACCGATACCAGG
ATCTTGCCATCCTATGGAACTGCCTCGGTGAGTTTTCTCCTTCATTACAGAAACGGCTTTTTCAAAAATA
TGGTATTGATAATCCTGATATGAATAAATTGCAGTTTCATTTGATGCTCGATGAGTTTTTCTAATCAGAA
TTGGTTAATTGGTTGTAACACTGGCAGAGCATTACGCTGACTTGACGGGACGGCGCAAGCTCATGACCAA
AATCCCTTAACGTGAGTTACGCGTCGTTCCACTGAGCGTCAGACCCCGTAGAAAAGATCAAAGGATCTTC
TTGAGATCCTTTTTTTCTGCGCGTAATCTGCTGCTTGCAAACAAAAAAACCACCGCTACCAGCGGTGGTT
TGTTTGCCGGATCAAGAGCTACCAACTCTTTTTCCGAAGGTAACTGGCTTCAGCAGAGCGCAGATACCAA
ATACTGTTCTTCTAGTGTAGCCGTAGTTAGGCCACCACTTCAAGAACTCTGTAGCACCGCCTACATACCT
CGCTCTGCTAATCCTGTTACCAGTGGCTGCTGCCAGTGGCGATAAGTCGTGTCTTACCGGGTTGGACTCA
AGACGATAGTTACCGGATAAGGCGCAGCGGTCGGGCTGAACGGGGGGTTCGTGCACACAGCCCAGCTTGG
AGCGAACGACCTACACCGAACTGAGATACCTACAGCGTGAGCTATGAGAAAGCGCCACGCTTCCCGAAGG
GAGAAAGGCGGACAGGTATCCGGTAAGCGGCAGGGTCGGAACAGGAGAGCGCACGAGGGAGCTTCCAGGG
GGAAACGCCTGGTATCTTTATAGTCCTGTCGGGTTTCGCCACCTCTGACTTGAGCGTCGATTTTTGTGAT
GCTCGTCAGGGGGGCGGAGCCTATGGAAAAACGCCAGCAACGCGGCCTTTTTACGGTTCCTGGCCTTTTG
CTGGCCTTTTGCTCACATGTT
Features (pLannotate 1.2.2; 13 found; start..end, strand, type, name):
    121..213     +  CDS            lacI (fragment): lac repressor; lacI; The lac repressor binds to the lac operator to inhibit transcription in E. coli. This inhibition can be relieved by adding lactose or isopropyl-β-D-thiogalactopyranoside (IPTG).
    268..295     -  terminator     rrnB T2 terminator: transcription terminator T2 from the E. coli rrnB gene
    427..470     +  terminator     rrnB T1 terminator: Escherichia coli rrnB; transcription terminator T1 from the E. coli rrnB gene
    517..553     -  CDS            lacZα (fragment): LacZα fragment of β-galactosidase; lacZ fragment
    603..722     -  protein_bind   attR1: mutant version of attR; recombination site for the Gateway® LR reaction LR Clonase™
    706..726     -  protein_bind   attB4: mutant version of attB; core recombination site for the Gateway® BP reaction BP Clonase™
    783..3938    +  CDS            cas9: CAS9_STAAU - Experimental evidence at protein level: Swiss-Prot protein existence level 1. CRISPR (clustered regularly interspaced short palindromic repeat) is an adaptive immune system that provides protection against mobile genetic elements (viruses, transposable elements and conjugative plasmids). CRISPR clusters contain spacers, sequences complementary to antecedent mobile elements, and target invading nucleic acids. CRISPR clusters are transcribed and processed into CRISPR RNA (crRNA). In type II CRISPR systems correct processing of pre-crRNA requires a trans- encoded small RNA (tracrRNA)
   3939..3986    +  CDS            nucleoplasmin NLS: bipartite nuclear localization signal from nucleoplasmin
   3999..5849    +  CDS            p300 core: catalytic histone acetyltransferase core of the human E1A-associated protein p300 (Delvecchio et al., 2013); EP300
   5854..5977    +  protein_bind   attR3: mutant version of attR; recombination site for the Gateway® LR reaction LR Clonase™
   6033..6051    -  promoter       T7 promoter: promoter for bacteriophage T7 RNA polymerase
   6185..6994    +  CDS            KanR: aminoglycoside phosphotransferase; aph(3')-Ia; confers resistance to kanamycin in bacteria or G418 (Geneticin®) in eukaryotes
   7141..7729    +  rep_origin     ori: high-copy-number ColE1/pMB1/pBR322/pUC origin of replication
