[The description below was written by a language model from this plasmid's Addgene catalogue record and pLannotate feature annotations shown in this document.]
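Description:
IF405: pMAGIC (R4-R3) NLS-Sa dCas9-NLS-p300core is a Gateway entry plasmid from the pMAGIC modular cloning platform, built on the Invitrogen pDONR221 P4r-P3r donor backbone. It is maintained in E. coli through a high-copy ColE1/pUC-type origin and selected with kanamycin via the aminoglycoside phosphotransferase gene. Upstream of the cassette, rrnB T1 and T2 terminators insulate the insert from read-through transcription. The short lacI and lacZα fragments and the T7 promoter in the annotation are backbone remnants, not functional parts of the payload.

The roughly 5.1 kb synthetic insert encodes a nuclease-dead Staphylococcus aureus Cas9 fused in frame to the catalytic histone acetyltransferase core of human p300. The catalogue lists nuclear localization signals at both ends of the dCas9. The feature table explicitly annotates only the bipartite nucleoplasmin NLS, which sits between dCas9 and the p300 core. The insert is labelled "open"; the record does not define this, though it may mean the reading frame lacks a stop codon so that it can continue into a downstream module.

The entry clone carries no promoter for the fusion. The coding sequence is instead flanked by attR-type recombination sites (R4 and R3; the automated annotation labels the upstream one attR1/attB4). These sites allow it to serve as the middle element in a 3- or 4-component MultiSite Gateway Pro LR assembly, with promoter and other modules supplied from companion entry plasmids. Once assembled into an expression vector and paired with a matching guide RNA, the fusion is intended for dCas9-based epigenome editing. In that use, acetyltransferase activity is recruited to chosen promoters or enhancers to activate transcription.
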