Addgene plasmid #121825: IF405: pMAGIC (R4-R3) NLS-Sa dCas9-NLS-p300core
Purpose: pMAGIC R4-R3 entry plasmid, contains 2x NLS Sa-dCas9 fused to the p300 catalytic core for 3 or 4-component MultiSite Gateway Pro assembly.
Depositing lab: Christopher Newgard. Depositing organization: Duke University. Publication: Creation of versatile cloning platforms for transgene expression and dCas9-based epigenome editing. Haldeman JM, Conway AE, Arlotto ME, Slentz DH, Muoio DM, Becker TC, Newgard CB. Nucleic Acids Res. 2018 Dec 27. pii: 5264291. doi: 10.1093/nar/gky1286. PubMed 30590691.
Backbone
  Vector backbone: pDONR221 P4r-P3r
  Backbone manufacturer: Invitrogen
  Backbone size w/o insert (bp): 2664
  Vector type: Synthetic Biology ; pMAGIC Gateway Entry Plasmid
Growth in bacteria
  Bacterial resistance: Kanamycin, 50 μg/mL
  Growth temperature: 37°C
  Growth strain: DH5alpha
  Copy number: High Copy
Gene/Insert
  Gene/Insert name: Sa-dCas9/p300core (open)
  Species: Synthetic
  Insert size (bp): 5127
  Tag / fusion protein: NLS (N terminal on insert); NLS (C terminal on insert)
  Cloning method: Gateway Cloning
  Sequencing primers: 5′ M13F; 3′ M13R
Terms and licenses: Academic/Nonprofit Terms; Industry Terms: Not Available to Industry
Depositor comments: Sa-dCas9 PCR'd from Addgene #68495, p300core PCR'd from Addgene #61357
How to cite: IF405: pMAGIC (R4-R3) NLS-Sa dCas9-NLS-p300core was a gift from Christopher Newgard (Addgene plasmid # 121825 ; http://n2t.net/addgene:121825 ; RRID:Addgene_121825)
